Addgene plasmid #184376: pAT15546_nABE8e-SuperFi-Cas9
Purpose: Mammalian expression of SuperFi-Cas9 ABE8e base editor
Depositing lab: Ervin Welker. Depositing organization: HUN-REN Biological Research Centre Szeged (HUN-REN Szegedi Biológiai Kutatóközpont). Publication: SuperFi-Cas9 exhibits remarkable fidelity but severely reduced activity yet works effectively with ABE8e. Kulcsar PI, Talas A, Ligeti Z, Krausz SL, Welker E. Nat Commun. 2022 Nov 11;13(1):6858. doi: 10.1038/s41467-022-34527-8. PubMed 36369279.
Backbone
  Vector backbone: pUC19
  Vector type: Mammalian Expression, CRISPR
Growth in bacteria
  Bacterial resistance: Ampicillin, 100 μg/mL
  Growth temperature: 37°C
  Growth strain: DH5alpha
  Copy number: High Copy
Gene/Insert
  Gene/Insert name: nABE8e-SuperFi-Cas9 (alt name: SuperFi-Cas9(D10A) fused with the evolved ABE8e tadA adenine deaminase)
  Species: S. pyogenes
  Mutation: D10A, Y1010D, Y1013D, Y1016D, V1018D, R1019D, Q1027D, K1031D
  Promoter: EF-1α core promoter
  Tag / fusion protein: SV40 NLS (N terminal on insert); Nucleoplasmin NLS (C terminal on insert)
  Cloning method: Gibson Cloning
  Sequencing primers: 5′ AAAACAGGAAGGCAAAATGC
Terms and licenses: Academic/Nonprofit Terms; Industry Terms: Not Available to Industry
Depositor comments: Please visit https://www.biorxiv.org/content/10.1101/2022.05.27.493683v1.full for bioRxiv preprint.
How to cite: pAT15546_nABE8e-SuperFi-Cas9 was a gift from Ervin Welker (Addgene plasmid # 184376 ; http://n2t.net/addgene:184376 ; RRID:Addgene_184376)
