[The description below was written by a language model from this plasmid's Addgene catalogue record and pLannotate feature annotations shown in this document.]
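Description:
pAT15546_nABE8e-SuperFi-Cas9 is a 7.1 kb mammalian expression plasmid built on a pUC19 backbone that encodes an adenine base editor based on the high-fidelity SuperFi-Cas9 variant of Streptococcus pyogenes Cas9. It is propagated in E. coli as a high-copy plasmid through its ColE1/pUC-type origin of replication and is selected with ampicillin via the β-lactamase (AmpR) gene and its native promoter. No mammalian selection marker or reporter is annotated, which suggests transient transfection as the intended route, although the record does not say so explicitly.

The expression cassette is driven by the compact human EF-1α core promoter and terminated by the bovine growth hormone polyadenylation signal. The single open reading frame begins with an SV40 nuclear localisation signal, followed by the evolved ABE8e form of the E. coli TadA adenosine deaminase, then the Cas9 moiety, and ends with a nucleoplasmin NLS. The Cas9 portion carries D10A, which inactivates the RuvC domain and converts the enzyme to a nickase, together with the seven SuperFi substitutions to aspartate (Y1010D, Y1013D, Y1016D, V1018D, R1019D, Q1027D, K1031D), which are designed to improve discrimination against mismatched targets. When directed by a guide RNA, the deaminase converts adenosine to inosine in the exposed single strand, yielding A•T to G•C changes without a double-strand break. No guide RNA cassette is annotated, so the sgRNA must be supplied from a separate construct. The plasmid is used to test and apply base editing with the SuperFi scaffold; the associated study reports that it has severely reduced activity as a nuclease but works effectively with ABE8e.
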