Features (pLannotate 1.2.2; 7 found; start..end, strand, type, name):
    129..340     +  promoter       EF-1α core promoter: core promoter for human elongation factor EF-1α
    423..914     +  CDS            tadA: TADA_ECOLI - Also known as yfhC. Experimental evidence at protein level: Swiss-Prot protein existence level 1. Catalyzes the deamination of adenosine to inosine at the wobble position 34 of tRNA(Arg2). Essential for cell viability. From Escherichia coli (strain K12).
   1017..5117    +  CDS            Cas9: Cas9 (Csn1) endonuclease from the Streptococcus pyogenes Type II CRISPR/Cas system generates RNA-guided double strand breaks in DNA
   5199..5310    +  polyA_signal   bGH poly(A) signal: bovine growth hormone polyadenylation signal
   5471..6059    -  rep_origin     ori: high-copy-number ColE1/pMB1/pBR322/pUC origin of replication
   6230..7090    -  CDS            AmpR: β-lactamase; bla; confers resistance to ampicillin, carbenicillin, and related antibiotics
   7091..46      -  promoter       AmpR promoter (across the origin): bla
>Addgene plasmid #184376 | pAT15546_nABE8e-SuperFi-Cas9 | addgene full sequence | sequence record 362137 | Addgene NGS Result
ACATATTTGAATGTATTTAGAAAAATAAACAAATAGGGGTTCCGCGCACATTTCCCCGAAAAGTGCCACC
TGACGTCCAGCAGAGATCCACTTTGGCGCCGGCTCGAGTGGCTCCGGTGCCCGTCAGTGGGCAGAGCGCA
CATCGCCCACAGTCCCCGAGAAGTTGGGGGGAGGGGTCGGCAATTGAACCGGTGCCTAGAGAAGGTGGCG
CGGGGTAAACTGGGAAAGTGATGTCGTGTACTGGCTCCGCCTTTTTCCCGAGGGTGGGGGAGAACCGTAT
ATAAGTGCAGTAGTCGCCGTGAACGTTCTTTTTCGCAACGGGTTTGCCGCCAGAACACAGGTGTCGTGAC
GCGGGATCCGCCACCATGAAACGGACAGCCGACGGAAGCGAGTTCGAGTCACCAAAGAAGAAGCGGAAAG
TCTCTGAGGTGGAGTTTTCCCACGAGTACTGGATGAGACATGCCCTGACCCTGGCCAAGAGGGCACGGGA
TGAGAGGGAGGTGCCTGTGGGAGCCGTGCTGGTGCTGAACAATAGAGTGATCGGCGAGGGCTGGAACAGA
GCCATCGGCCTGCACGACCCAACAGCCCATGCCGAAATTATGGCCCTGAGACAGGGCGGCCTGGTCATGC
AGAACTACAGACTGATTGACGCCACCCTGTACGTGACATTCGAGCCTTGCGTGATGTGCGCCGGCGCCAT
GATCCACTCTAGGATCGGCCGCGTGGTGTTTGGCGTGAGGAACTCAAAAAGAGGCGCCGCAGGCTCCCTG
ATGAACGTGCTGAACTACCCCGGCATGAATCACCGCGTCGAAATTACCGAGGGAATCCTGGCAGATGAAT
GTGCCGCCCTGCTGTGCGATTTCTATCGGATGCCTAGACAGGTGTTCAATGCTCAGAAGAAGGCCCAGAG
CTCCATCAACTCCGGAGGATCTAGCGGAGGCTCCTCTGGCTCTGAGACACCTGGCACAAGCGAGAGCGCA
ACACCTGAATCCTCAGGTGGTAGCTCTGGGGGGTCTGACAAGAAGTACAGCATCGGCCTGGCCATCGGCA
CCAACTCTGTGGGCTGGGCCGTGATCACCGACGAGTACAAGGTGCCCAGCAAGAAATTCAAGGTGCTGGG
CAACACCGACCGGCACAGCATCAAGAAGAACCTGATCGGAGCCCTGCTGTTCGACAGCGGCGAAACAGCC
GAGGCCACCCGGCTGAAGAGAACCGCCAGAAGAAGATACACCAGACGGAAGAACCGGATCTGCTATCTGC
AAGAGATCTTCAGCAACGAGATGGCCAAGGTGGACGACAGCTTCTTCCACAGACTGGAAGAGTCCTTCCT
GGTGGAAGAGGATAAGAAGCACGAGCGGCACCCCATCTTCGGCAACATCGTGGACGAGGTGGCCTACCAC
GAGAAGTACCCCACCATCTACCACCTGAGAAAGAAACTGGTGGACAGCACCGACAAGGCCGACCTGCGGC
TGATCTATCTGGCCCTGGCCCACATGATCAAGTTCCGGGGCCACTTCCTGATCGAGGGCGACCTGAACCC
CGACAACAGCGACGTGGACAAGCTGTTCATCCAGCTGGTGCAGACCTACAACCAGCTGTTCGAGGAAAAC
CCCATCAACGCCAGCGGCGTGGACGCCAAGGCCATCCTGTCTGCCAGACTGAGCAAGAGCAGACGGCTGG
AAAATCTGATCGCCCAGCTGCCCGGCGAGAAGAAGAATGGCCTGTTCGGCAACCTGATTGCCCTGAGCCT
GGGCCTGACCCCCAACTTCAAGAGCAACTTCGACCTGGCCGAGGATGCCAAACTGCAGCTGAGCAAGGAC
ACCTACGACGACGACCTGGACAACCTGCTGGCCCAGATCGGCGACCAGTACGCCGACCTGTTTCTGGCCG
CCAAGAACCTGTCCGACGCCATCCTGCTGAGCGACATCCTGAGAGTGAACACCGAGATCACCAAGGCCCC
CCTGAGCGCCTCTATGATCAAGAGATACGACGAGCACCACCAGGACCTGACCCTGCTGAAAGCTCTCGTG
CGGCAGCAGCTGCCTGAGAAGTACAAAGAGATTTTCTTCGACCAGAGCAAGAACGGCTACGCCGGCTACA
TTGACGGCGGAGCCAGCCAGGAAGAGTTCTACAAGTTCATCAAGCCCATCCTGGAAAAGATGGACGGCAC
CGAGGAACTGCTCGTGAAGCTGAACAGAGAGGACCTGCTGCGGAAGCAGCGGACCTTCGACAACGGCAGC
ATCCCCCACCAGATCCACCTGGGAGAGCTGCACGCCATTCTGCGGCGGCAGGAAGATTTTTACCCATTCC
TGAAGGACAACCGGGAAAAGATCGAGAAGATCCTGACCTTCCGCATCCCCTACTACGTGGGCCCTCTGGC
CAGGGGAAACAGCAGATTCGCCTGGATGACCAGAAAGAGCGAGGAAACCATCACCCCCTGGAACTTCGAG
GAAGTGGTGGACAAGGGCGCTTCCGCCCAGAGCTTCATCGAGCGGATGACCAACTTCGATAAGAACCTGC
CCAACGAGAAGGTGCTGCCCAAGCACAGCCTGCTGTACGAGTACTTCACCGTGTATAACGAGCTGACCAA
AGTGAAATACGTGACCGAGGGAATGAGAAAGCCCGCCTTCCTGAGCGGCGAGCAGAAAAAGGCCATCGTG
GACCTGCTGTTCAAGACCAACCGGAAAGTGACCGTGAAGCAGCTGAAAGAGGACTACTTCAAGAAAATCG
AGTGCTTCGACTCCGTGGAAATCTCCGGCGTGGAAGATCGGTTCAACGCCTCCCTGGGCACATACCACGA
TCTGCTGAAAATTATCAAGGACAAGGACTTCCTGGACAATGAGGAAAACGAGGACATTCTGGAAGATATC
GTGCTGACCCTGACACTGTTTGAGGACAGAGAGATGATCGAGGAACGGCTGAAAACCTATGCCCACCTGT
TCGACGACAAAGTGATGAAGCAGCTGAAGCGGCGGAGATACACCGGCTGGGGCAGGCTGAGCCGGAAGCT
GATCAACGGCATCCGGGACAAGCAGTCCGGCAAGACAATCCTGGATTTCCTGAAGTCCGACGGCTTCGCC
AACAGAAACTTCATGCAGCTGATCCACGACGACAGCCTGACCTTTAAAGAGGACATCCAGAAAGCCCAGG
TGTCCGGCCAGGGCGATAGCCTGCACGAGCACATTGCCAATCTGGCCGGCAGCCCCGCCATTAAGAAGGG
CATCCTGCAGACAGTGAAGGTGGTGGACGAGCTCGTGAAAGTGATGGGCCGGCACAAGCCCGAGAACATC
GTGATCGAAATGGCCAGAGAGAACCAGACCACCCAGAAGGGACAGAAGAACAGCCGCGAGAGAATGAAGC
GGATCGAAGAGGGCATCAAAGAGCTGGGCAGCCAGATCCTGAAAGAACACCCCGTGGAAAACACCCAGCT
GCAGAACGAGAAGCTGTACCTGTACTACCTGCAGAATGGGCGGGATATGTACGTGGACCAGGAACTGGAC
ATCAACCGGCTGTCCGACTACGATGTGGACCATATCGTGCCTCAGAGCTTTCTGAAGGACGACTCCATCG
ACAACAAGGTGCTGACCAGAAGCGACAAGAACCGGGGCAAGAGCGACAACGTGCCCTCCGAAGAGGTCGT
GAAGAAGATGAAGAACTACTGGCGGCAGCTGCTGAACGCCAAGCTGATTACCCAGAGAAAGTTCGACAAT
CTGACCAAGGCCGAGAGAGGCGGCCTGAGCGAACTGGATAAGGCCGGCTTCATCAAGAGACAGCTGGTGG
AAACCCGGCAGATCACAAAGCACGTGGCACAGATCCTGGACTCCCGGATGAACACTAAGTACGACGAGAA
TGACAAGCTGATCCGGGAAGTGAAAGTGATCACCCTGAAGTCCAAGCTGGTGTCCGATTTCCGGAAGGAT
TTCCAGTTTTACAAAGTGCGCGAGATCAACAACTACCACCACGCCCACGACGCGTACCTGAACGCCGTCG
TGGGAACCGCCCTGATCAAAAAGTACCCTAAGCTGGAAAGCGAGTTCGTGGACGGCGACGACAAGGTGGA
CGACGACGACAAGATGATCGCCAAGAGCGAAGACGAAATCGGCGACGCTACCGCCAAGTACTTCTTCTAC
AGCAACATCATGAACTTTTTCAAGACCGAGATTACCCTGGCCAACGGCGAGATCCGGAAGCGGCCTCTGA
TCGAGACAAACGGCGAAACCGGGGAGATCGTGTGGGATAAGGGCCGGGATTTTGCCACCGTGCGGAAAGT
GCTGAGCATGCCCCAAGTGAATATCGTGAAAAAGACCGAGGTGCAGACAGGCGGCTTCAGCAAAGAGTCT
ATCCTGCCCAAGAGGAACAGCGATAAGCTGATCGCCAGAAAGAAGGACTGGGACCCTAAGAAGTACGGCG
GCTTCGACAGCCCCACCGTGGCCTATTCTGTGCTGGTGGTGGCCAAAGTGGAAAAGGGCAAGTCCAAGAA
ACTGAAGAGTGTGAAAGAGCTGCTGGGGATCACCATCATGGAAAGAAGCAGCTTCGAGAAGAATCCCATC
GACTTTCTGGAAGCCAAGGGCTACAAAGAAGTGAAAAAGGACCTGATCATCAAGCTGCCTAAGTACTCCC
TGTTCGAGCTGGAAAACGGCCGGAAGAGAATGCTGGCCTCTGCCGGCGAACTGCAGAAGGGAAACGAACT
GGCCCTGCCCTCCAAATATGTGAACTTCCTGTACCTGGCCAGCCACTATGAGAAGCTGAAGGGCTCCCCC
GAGGATAATGAGCAGAAACAGCTGTTTGTGGAACAGCACAAGCACTACCTGGACGAGATCATCGAGCAGA
TCAGCGAGTTCTCCAAGAGAGTGATCCTGGCCGACGCTAATCTGGACAAAGTGCTGTCCGCCTACAACAA
GCACCGGGATAAGCCCATCAGAGAGCAGGCCGAGAATATCATCCACCTGTTTACCCTGACCAATCTGGGA
GCCCCTGCCGCCTTCAAGTACTTTGACACCACCATCGACCGGAAGAGGTACACCAGCACCAAAGAGGTGC
TGGACGCCACCCTGATCCACCAGAGCATCACCGGCCTGTACGAGACACGGATCGACCTGTCTCAGCTGGG
AGGCGACAAGCGTCCTGCTGCTACTAAGAAAGCTGGTCAAGCTAAGAAAAAGAAATGACATGTCCTAGAG
CTCGCTGATCAGCCTCGACTGTGCCTTCTAGTTGCCAGCCATCTGTTGTTTGCCCCTCCCCCGTGCCTTC
CTTGACCCTGGAAGGTGCCACTCCCACTGTCCTTTCCTAATAAAATGAGGAAATTGCATCGCATTGTCTG
AGTAGGTGTCATTCTATTCTGGGGGGTGGGGTGGGGCAGGACAGCAAGGGGGAGGATTGGGAAGAGAATA
GCAGGCATGCTGGGGAGCGGCCGCTGAGCAAAAGGCCAGCAAAAGGCCAGGAACCGTAAAAAGGCCGCGT
TGCTGGCGTTTTTCCATAGGCTCCGCCCCCCTGACGAGCATCACAAAAATCGACGCTCAAGTCAGAGGTG
GCGAAACCCGACAGGACTATAAAGATACCAGGCGTTTCCCCCTGGAAGCTCCCTCGTGCGCTCTCCTGTT
CCGACCCTGCCGCTTACCGGATACCTGTCCGCCTTTCTCCCTTCGGGAAGCGTGGCGCTTTCTCATAGCT
CACGCTGTAGGTATCTCAGTTCGGTGTAGGTCGTTCGCTCCAAGCTGGGCTGTGTGCACGAACCCCCCGT
TCAGCCCGACCGCTGCGCCTTATCCGGTAACTATCGTCTTGAGTCCAACCCGGTAAGACACGACTTATCG
CCACTGGCAGCAGCCACTGGTAACAGGATTAGCAGAGCGAGGTATGTAGGCGGTGCTACAGAGTTCTTGA
AGTGGTGGCCTAACTACGGCTACACTAGAAGAACAGTATTTGGTATCTGCGCTCTGCTGAAGCCAGTTAC
CTTCGGAAAAAGAGTTGGTAGCTCTTGATCCGGCAAACAAACCACCGCTGGTAGCGGTGGTTTTTTTGTT
TGCAAGCAGCAGATTACGCGCAGAAAAAAAGGATCTCAAGAAGATCCTTTGATCTTTTCTACGGGGTCTG
ACGCTCAGTGGAACGAAAACTCACGTTAAGGGATTTTGGTCATGAGATTATCAAAAAGGATCTTCACCTA
GATCCTTTTAAATTAAAAATGAAGTTTTAAATCAATCTAAAGTATATATGAGTAAACTTGGTCTGACAGT
TACCAATGCTTAATCAGTGAGGCACCTATCTCAGCGATCTGTCTATTTCGTTCATCCATAGTTGCCTGAC
TCCCCGTCGTGTAGATAACTACGATACGGGAGGGCTTACCATCTGGCCCCAGTGCTGCAATGATACCGCG
AGACCCACGCTCACCGGCTCCAGATTTATCAGCAATAAACCAGCCAGCCGGAAGGGCCGAGCGCAGAAGT
GGTCCTGCAACTTTATCCGCCTCCATCCAGTCTATTAATTGTTGCCGGGAAGCTAGAGTAAGTAGTTCGC
CAGTTAATAGTTTGCGCAACGTTGTTGCCATTGCTACAGGCATCGTGGTGTCACGCTCGTCGTTTGGTAT
GGCTTCATTCAGCTCCGGTTCCCAACGATCAAGGCGAGTTACATGATCCCCCATGTTGTGCAAAAAAGCG
GTTAGCTCCTTCGGTCCTCCGATCGTTGTCAGAAGTAAGTTGGCCGCAGTGTTATCACTCATGGTTATGG
CAGCACTGCATAATTCTCTTACTGTCATGCCATCCGTAAGATGCTTTTCTGTGACTGGTGAGTACTCAAC
CAAGTCATTCTGAGAATAGTGTATGCGGCGACCGAGTTGCTCTTGCCCGGCGTCAATACGGGATAATACC
GCGCCACATAGCAGAACTTTAAAAGTGCTCATCATTGGAAAACGTTCTTCGGGGCGAAAACTCTCAAGGA
TCTTACCGCTGTTGAGATCCAGTTCGATGTAACCCACTCGTGCACCCAACTGATCTTCAGCATCTTTTAC
TTTCACCAGCGTTTCTGGGTGAGCAAAAACAGGAAGGCAAAATGCCGCAAAAAAGGGAATAAGGGCGACA
CGGAAATGTTGAATACTCATACTCTTCCTTTTTCAATATTATTGAAGCATTTATCAGGGTTATTGTCTCA
TGAGCGGAT
